>Addgene plasmid #171315 | pFTK043 | addgene full sequence | sequence record 350872 | Addgene NGS Result
GTGGCTCTTCAGTGGACGAAAGGGCCTCGTGATACGCCTATTTTTATAGGTTAATGTCATGATAATAATG
GTTTCTTAGACGTCAGGTGGCACTTTTCGGGGAAATGTGCGCGGAACCCCTATTTGTTTATTTTTCTAAA
TACATTCAAATATGTATCCGCTCATGAGACAATAACCCTGATAAATGCTTCAATAATATTGAAAAAGGAA
GAGTATGCGCTCACGCAACTGGTCCAGAACCTTGACCGAACGCAGCGGTGGTAACGGCGCAGTGGCGGTT
TTCATGGCTTGTTATGACTGTTTTTTTTTGGGGTACAGTCTATGCCTCGGGCATCCAAGCAGCAAGCGCG
TTACGCCGTGGGTCGATGTTTGATGTTATGGAGCAGCAACGATGTTACGCAGCAGGGCAGTCGCCCTAAA
ACAAAGTTAAACATCATGAGGGAAGCGGTGATCGCCGAAGTATCGACTCAACTATCAGAGGTAGTTGGCG
TCATCGAGCGCCATCTCGAACCGACGTTGCTGGCCGTACATTTGTACGGCTCCGCAGTGGATGGCGGCCT
GAAGCCACACAGCGATATTGATTTGCTGGTTACGGTGACCGTAAGGCTTGATGAAACAACGCGGCGAGCT
TTGATCAACGACCTTTTGGAAACTTCGGCTTCCCCTGGAGAGAGCGAGATTCTCCGCGCTGTAGAAGTCA
CCATTGTTGTGCACGACGACATCATTCCGTGGCGTTATCCAGCTAAGCGCGAACTGCAATTTGGAGAATG
GCAGCGCAATGACATTCTTGCAGGTATCTTCGAGCCAGCCACGATCGACATTGATCTGGCTATCTTGCTG
ACAAAAGCAAGAGAACATAGCGTTGCCTTGGTAGGTCCAGCGGCGGAGGAACTCTTTGATCCGGTTCCTG
AACAGGATCTATTTGAGGCGCTAAATGAAACCTTAACGCTATGGAACTCGCCGCCCGACTGGGCTGGCGA
TGAGCGAAATGTAGTGCTTACGTTGTCCCGCATTTGGTACAGCGCAGTAACCGGCAAAATCGCGCCGAAG
GATGTCGCTGCCGACTGGGCAATGGAGCGCCTGCCGGCCCAGTATCAGCCCGTCATACTTGAAGCTAGAC
AGGCTTATCTTGGACAAGAAGAAGATCGCTTGGCCTCGCGCGCAGATCAGTTGGAAGAATTTGTCCATTA
CGTAAAAGGCGAGATCACCAAGGTAGTCGGCAAATAACTGTCAGACCAAGTTTACTCATATATACTTTAG
ATTGATTTAAAACTTCATTTTTAATTTAAAAGGATCTAGGTGAAGATCCTTTTTGATAATCTCATGACCA
AAATCCCTTAACGTGAGTTTTCGTTCCACTGAGCGTCAGACCCCGTAGAAAAGATCAAAGGATCTTCTTG
AGATCCTTTTTTTCTGCGCGTAATCTGCTGCTTGCAAACAAAAAAACCACCGCTACCAGCGGTGGTTTGT
TTGCCGGATCAAGAGCTACCAACTCTTTTTCCGAAGGTAACTGGCTTCAGCAGAGCGCAGATACCAAATA
CTGTTCTTCTAGTGTAGCCGTAGTTAGGCCACCACTTCAAGAACTCTGTAGCACCGCCTACATACCTCGC
TCTGCTAATCCTGTTACCAGTGGCTGCTGCCAGTGGCGATAAGTCGTGTCTTACCGGGTTGGACTCAAGA
CGATAGTTACCGGATAAGGCGCAGCGGTCGGGCTGAACGGGGGGTTCGTGCACACAGCCCAGCTTGGAGC
GAACGACCTACACCGAACTGAGATACCTACAGCGTGAGCTATGAGAAAGCGCCACGCTTCCCGAAGGGAG
AAAGGCGGACAGGTATCCGGTAAGCGGCAGGGTCGGAACAGGAGAGCGCACGAGGGAGCTTCCAGGGGGA
AACGCCTGGTATCTTTATAGTCCTGTCGGGTTTCGCCACCTCTGACTTGAGCGTCGATTTTTGTGATGCT
CGTCAGGGGGGCGGAGCCTATGGAAAAACGCCAGCAACGCGGCCTTTTTACGGTTCCTGGCCTTTTGCTG
GCCTTTTGCTCACATGTTCTTTCCTGCGTTATCCCCTGATTCTGTGGATAACCGTATTACCGCCTTTGAG
TGAGCTGATACCGCTCGCCGCAGCCGAACGACCGAGCGCAGCGAGTCAGTGAGCGAGGAAGCGGAAGAGC
GCCCAATACGCAAACCGCCTCTCCCCGCGCGTTGGCCGATTCATTAATCACTCTGTGGTCTCAAATGGTG
AGCAAGGGCGAGGAGCTGTTCACCGGGGTGGTGCCCATCCTGGTCGAGCTGGACGGCGACGTAAACGGCC
ACAAGTTCAGCGTGTCCGGCGAGGGCGAGGGCGATGCCACCTACGGCAAGCTGACCCTGAAGTTCATCTG
CACCACCGGCAAGCTGCCCGTGCCCTGGCCCACCCTCGTGACCACCCTGACCTACGGCGTGCAGTGCTTC
AGCCGCTACCCCGACCACATGAAGCAGCACGACTTCTTCAAGTCCGCCATGCCCGAAGGCTACGTCCAGG
AGCGCACCATCTTCTTCAAGGACGACGGCAACTACAAGACCCGCGCCGAGGTGAAGTTCGAGGGCGACAC
CCTGGTGAACCGCATCGAGCTGAAGGGCATCGACTTCAAGGAGGACGGCAACATCCTGGGGCACAAGCTG
GAGTACAACTACAACAGCCACAACGTCTATATCATGGCCGACAAGCAGAAGAACGGCATCAAGGTGAACT
TCAAGATCCGCCACAACATCGAGGACGGCAGCGTGCAGCTCGCCGACCACTACCAGCAGAACACCCCCAT
CGGCGACGGCCCCGTGCTGCTGCCCGACAACCACTACCTGAGCACCCAGTCCGCCCTGAGCAAAGACCCC
AACGAGAAGCGCGATCACATGGTCCTGCTGGAGTTCGTGACCGCCGCCGGGATCACTCTCGGCATGGACG
AGCTGTACAAGTAAGCTTTGAGACCACGAA
Features (pLannotate 1.2.2; 7 found; start..end, strand, type, name):
    110..214     +  promoter       AmpR promoter: bla
    205..285     -  CDS            int (fragment): INT2_ECOLX - Protein inferred from homology: Swiss-Prot protein existence level 3. Putative integrase believed to be involved in the insertion of antibiotic resistance genes into plasmids and transposons. From Escherichia coli.
    373..429     +  CDS            GmR (fragment): gentamycin acetyltransferase; aacC1; confers resistance to gentamycin
    436..1224    +  CDS            aadA: S3AD_ECOLX - Experimental evidence at protein level: Swiss-Prot protein existence level 1. Mediates bacterial resistance to the antibiotics streptomycin and spectinomycin. From Escherichia coli.
   1398..1986    +  rep_origin     ori: high-copy-number ColE1/pMB1/pBR322/pUC origin of replication
   2169..2218    +  CDS            lacI (fragment): lac repressor; lacI; The lac repressor binds to the lac operator to inhibit transcription in E. coli. This inhibition can be relieved by adding lactose or isopropyl-β-D-thiogalactopyranoside (IPTG).
   2235..2954    +  CDS            EGFP: the original enhanced GFP (Yang et al., 1996) mammalian codon-optimized
