[The description below was written by a language model from this plasmid's Addgene catalogue record and pLannotate feature annotations shown in this document.]
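Description:
pFTK043 is a level 0 (LVL0) part plasmid from the Fungal Modular Cloning ToolKit, a collection of standardized DNA parts for assembling expression constructs in filamentous fungi. It is built on the pICH41308 backbone, a MoClo-type entry vector, and at about 3 kb it is a compact storage plasmid rather than an expression vector in its own right. It is maintained in E. coli through a high-copy ColE1/pUC-type origin of replication. Selection is with spectinomycin, conferred by the aadA aminoglycoside adenylyltransferase gene, which lies downstream of an annotated AmpR (bla) promoter. Short integrase and gentamicin acetyltransferase fragments flank the marker region. These appear to be non-functional remnants of the integron-derived resistance cassette, and a small lacI fragment is likewise a vector leftover.

The payload is a single EGFP coding sequence of about 720 bp, annotated as the original mammalian codon-optimized enhanced GFP. The catalogue's species field lists fungal sources for the toolkit generally, which does not describe the origin of this reporter. The feature table shows no promoter or terminator next to EGFP, as expected for a coding-sequence part that is stored without regulatory elements. In modular cloning systems, such parts are excised and joined in a defined order with separate promoter and terminator parts to build transcription units, which can then be combined into multigene constructs. The record does not give the specific restriction sites or fusion overhangs flanking the part. The plasmid's likely role is to supply a green fluorescent reporter module for building fungal expression cassettes, for example to monitor promoter activity in hosts such as Penicillium or Aspergillus.
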