Addgene plasmid #171315: pFTK043
Purpose: Part Plasmid Entry Vector (LVL0) from the Fungal Modular Cloning ToolKit.
Depositing lab: Arnold Driessen. Depositing organization: University of Groningen. Publication: Modular Synthetic Biology Toolkit for Filamentous Fungi. Mozsik L, Pohl C, Meyer V, Bovenberg RAL, Nygard Y, Driessen AJM. ACS Synth Biol. 2021 Nov 2. doi: 10.1021/acssynbio.1c00260. PubMed 34726388.
Backbone
  Vector backbone: pICH41308
  Vector type: Bacterial Expression, Yeast Expression, Synthetic Biology
Growth in bacteria
  Bacterial resistance: Spectinomycin, 50 μg/mL
  Growth temperature: 37°C
  Growth strain: DH5alpha
  Copy number: High Copy
Gene/Insert
  Gene/Insert name: eGFP fluorescent reporter
  Species: Penicillium, Aspergillus, or other fungal sources
  Mutation: n/a
  Cloning method: Restriction Enzyme; 5′ cloning site Unknown (unknown if destroyed)
Terms and licenses: Academic/Nonprofit Terms; Industry Terms: Not Available to Industry
How to cite: pFTK043 was a gift from Arnold Driessen (Addgene plasmid # 171315 ; http://n2t.net/addgene:171315 ; RRID:Addgene_171315)
